Addgene plasmid #110986: PF3D7_0713700-COMP-blac-flag-his
Purpose: Expresses pentamerised full-length protein ectodomain with no N-linked glycans in mammalian cells. Contains a C-terminal rat Cd4 d3+4 tag, COMP pentamerisation domain, flag- and 6xHis tags.
Depositing lab: Gavin Wright. Depositing organization: Wellcome Sanger Institute. Publication: Systematic Identification of Plasmodium Falciparum Sporozoite Membrane Protein Interactions Reveals an Essential Role for the p24 Complex in Host Infection. Knockel J, Dundas K, Yang ASP, Galaway F, Metcalf T, Gemert GV, Sauerwein RW, Rayner JC, Billker O, Wright GJ. Mol Cell Proteomics. 2021;20:100038. doi: 10.1074/mcp.RA120.002432. Epub 2021 Jan 27. PubMed 33515807.
Backbone
  Vector backbone: pTT3
  Backbone manufacturer: pTT3 was obtained from Yves Durocher, National Research Council of Canada-Biotechnology Research Institute
  Backbone size w/o insert (bp): 7661
  Vector type: Mammalian Expression
Growth in bacteria
  Bacterial resistance: Ampicillin, 100 μg/mL
  Growth temperature: 37°C
  Growth strain: DH5alpha
  Copy number: Unknown
Gene/Insert
  Gene/Insert name: conserved Plasmodium protein (alt name: PF3D7_0713700)
  Species: Synthetic
  Insert size (bp): 435
  Mutation: All NXT/S sites mutated to NXA, where X is any amino acid except Proline
  Entrez Gene: PF3D7_0713700 (a.k.a. PF3D7_0713700, MAL7P1.67)
  Promoter: CMV
  Tag / fusion protein: Exogenous signal peptide of mouse origin (N terminal on insert); rat Cd4d3+4, beta-lactamase, triple FLAG tag, 6xHis tag (C terminal on insert)
  Cloning method: Restriction Enzyme; 5′ cloning site Not1 (not destroyed); 3′ cloning site Asc1 (not destroyed)
Terms and licenses: Academic/Nonprofit Terms; Industry Terms: Not Available to Industry
How to cite: PF3D7_0713700-COMP-blac-flag-his was a gift from Gavin Wright (Addgene plasmid # 110986 ; http://n2t.net/addgene:110986 ; RRID:Addgene_110986)
