[The description below was written by a language model from this plasmid's Addgene catalogue record and pLannotate feature annotations shown in this document.]
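Description:
PF3D7_0713700-COMP-blac-flag-his is a mammalian expression plasmid built on the pTT3 backbone for secreted production of a recombinant Plasmodium falciparum protein ectodomain as a pentameric "prey" reagent. It is propagated in E. coli through a high-copy ColE1/pUC-type origin with ampicillin selection (AmpR). It also carries an Epstein-Barr virus oriP element, which supports episomal maintenance and enhanced transient expression in cells that supply EBNA1. Residual lac promoter/operator sequences near the bacterial origin appear to be backbone remnants.

Expression is driven by the CMV enhancer and promoter, followed by adenovirus-derived leader and splice sequences and a chimeric intron, and is terminated by the rabbit β-globin polyadenylation signal. The open reading frame begins with an exogenous mouse immunoglobulin signal peptide that directs secretion. This is followed by a 435 bp synthetic insert encoding the ectodomain of the conserved Plasmodium protein PF3D7_0713700, cloned between retained NotI and AscI sites. All NXT/S sequons in the insert are changed to NXA, so the protein is not N-glycosylated in mammalian cells.

Downstream and in frame come rat Cd4 domains 3+4, the pentamerising coiled-coil region of cartilage oligomeric matrix protein (COMP), a β-lactamase lacking its signal sequence, a 3xFLAG tag and a 6xHis tag. The His tag is recorded in the catalogue but is not annotated in the feature tables. Pentamerisation raises binding avidity, and the β-lactamase presumably serves as an enzymatic reporter for detection. This design suits screens for low-affinity extracellular interactions, consistent with the associated study of sporozoite membrane protein interactions. The depositor and sequencing-derived records differ by only two nucleotides in length and carry identical annotations.
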