Features (pLannotate 1.2.2; 21 found; start..end, strand, type, name):
    184..273     +  intron         chimeric intron (fragment): chimera between introns from adenovirus and immunoglobulin heavy chain genes
    292..338     +  CDS            IgH signal sequence (fragment): signal sequence from the mouse immunoglobulin heavy chain variable region
    853..1413    +  CDS            Cd4 (fragment): CD4_RAT - Experimental evidence at protein level: Swiss-Prot protein existence level 1. Integral membrane glycoprotein that plays an essential role in the immune response and serves multiple functions in responses against both external and internal offenses. In T-cells, functions primarily as a coreceptor for MHC class II molecule:peptide complex. The antigens presented by class II peptides are derived from extracellular proteins while class I peptides are derived from cytosolic proteins. Interacts simultaneously with the T-cell receptor (TCR) and the MHC class II presented by antigen presenti
   1450..1617    +  CDS            COMP (fragment): COMP_HUMAN - Experimental evidence at protein level: Swiss-Prot protein existence level 1. May play a role in the structural integrity of cartilage via its interaction with other extracellular matrix proteins such as the collagens and fibronectin. Can mediate the interaction of chondrocytes with the cartilage extracellular matrix through interaction with cell surface integrin receptors. Could play a role in the pathogenesis of osteoarthritis. Potent suppressor of apoptosis in both primary chondrocytes and transformed cells. Suppresses apoptosis by blocking the activation of caspase-3 and by in
   1625..2412    +  CDS            bla(M) (fragment): β-lactamase lacking the signal sequence; bla(M); allows cytosolic expression of β-lactamase
   2419..2484    +  CDS            3xFLAG: three tandem FLAG® epitope tags, followed by an enterokinase cleavage site
   2546..2601    +  polyA_signal   β-globin poly(A) signal: rabbit β-globin polyadenylation signal (Gil and Proudfoot, 1987)
   3115..4796    -  rep_origin     oriP (fragment): Epstein-Barr virus oriP replication origin (Yates et al., 2000)
   4923..5027    +  promoter       AmpR promoter: bla
   5028..5888    +  CDS            AmpR: β-lactamase; bla; confers resistance to ampicillin, carbenicillin, and related antibiotics
   6059..6647    +  rep_origin     ori: high-copy-number ColE1/pMB1/pBR322/pUC origin of replication
   6830..6922    +  CDS            lacI (fragment): lac repressor; lacI; The lac repressor binds to the lac operator to inhibit transcription in E. coli. This inhibition can be relieved by adding lactose or isopropyl-β-D-thiogalactopyranoside (IPTG).
   6935..6956    +  protein_bind   CAP binding site: CAP binding activates transcription in the presence of cAMP. E. coli catabolite activator protein
   6971..7001    +  promoter       lac promoter: promoter for the E. coli lac operon
   7009..7025    +  protein_bind   lac operator: The lac repressor binds to the lac operator to inhibit transcription in E. coli. This inhibition can be relieved by adding lactose or isopropyl-β-D-thiogalactopyranoside (IPTG). lac repressor encoded by lacI
   7095..7111    +  promoter       tet promoter (fragment): E. coli promoter for tetracycline efflux protein gene
   7121..7146    -  CDS            bla(M) (fragment): β-lactamase lacking the signal sequence; bla(M); allows cytosolic expression of β-lactamase
   7320..7699    +  enhancer       CMV enhancer: human cytomegalovirus immediate early enhancer
   7701..7900    +  promoter       CMV promoter: human cytomegalovirus (CMV) immediate early promoter
   7968..8006    +  misc_feature   Ad SA (fragment): adenovirus major late transcript splice acceptor (Friedrich and Soriano, 1991)
   8039..153     -  CDS            PTP (fragment) (across the origin): TERM_ADE02 - Experimental evidence at protein level: Swiss-Prot protein existence level 1. Protein covalently bound to the viral DNA that acts as a primer for viral genomic replication by DNA strand displacement. Assembles on the viral origin of replication in an initiation complex with viral polymerase, DBP, host NFIA and host POU2F1/OCT1. During initiation, the polymerase covalently couples the first dCTP with Ser- 580 of pTP. The terminal protein stimulates the template activity over 20 fold compared to protein-free templates. Neo-synthesized viral genomes are linked to two preterminal prot
>Addgene plasmid #110986 | PF3D7_0713700-COMP-blac-flag-his | depositor full sequence | sequence record 208717 | PF3D7_0713700-COMP-blac-flag-his sequence 8095 bps
CTCGAGAAAGGCGTCTAACCAGTCACAGTCGCAAGGTAGGCTGAGCACCGTGGCGGGCGGCAGCGGGTGG
CGGTCGGGGTTGTTTCTGGCGGAGGTGCTGCTGATGATGTAATTAAAGTAGGCGGTCTTGAGACGGCGGA
TGGTCGAGGTGAGGTGTGGCAGGCTTGAGATCCAGCTGTTGGGGTGAGTACTCCCTCTCAAAAGCGGGCA
TTACTTCTGCGCTAAGATTGTCAGTTTCCAAAAACGAGGAGGATTTGATATTCACCTGGCCCGATCTGGC
CATACACTTGAGTGACAATGACATCCACTTTGCCTTTCTCTCCACAGGTGTCCACTCCCAGGTCCAAGTT
TGCCACCATGGAGTTTCAGACCCAGGTACTCATGTCCCTGCTGCTCTGCATGTCTGGTGCGGCCGCCGAC
ATCATCATCGTGGACAGCAACAAGGACATCCAGGGCTTCGACCCCAACAGCGTGCTGAACCTGGCCGAGA
ACGTGTTCAACATCTTCCTGGACACCAAGACCAACAACGCCGATATCAAGACCGTGTACAGCAGCATCTT
CAGCAACAGCAAAGTGACCATCGACGGCACCTGTAGCAGCATGAAGGAACTGATCAAGGGCAGAAGCCTG
AAGTACCTGGACGAGCTGGGCACCGAGGAATACGTGAACAGCGACGATGTGTTCAACTTCGCCATCTTCG
TGTACACCGTGAACGGCCAGCCCGATATCATCCAGCAGGTCTACAAGAAGCACCCCAACTACATCAGCTA
CATCATCACCTGTAAAGAGAGCGAGCTGTTCGACAACATCGAGGACGCCAAGGACAACAAGAATGTGTTC
CACACCAACCCCGGCGCGCCGTCGACCTCCATCACGGCCTATAAGAGTGAGGGGGAGTCAGCGGAGTTCT
CCTTCCCACTCAACCTTGGAGAGGAAAGCCTGCAGGGAGAGTTGAGATGGAAGGCAGAGAAGGCTCCTTC
TTCCCAGTCCTGGATCACCTTCTCCCTAAAGAACCAAAAGGTGTCTGTGCAGAAGTCTACTAGCAACCCC
AAGTTCCAGCTGTCCGAAACGCTCCCACTCACCCTTCAGATACCCCAGGTCTCCCTTCAGTTTGCTGGTT
CTGGCAACCTGACCCTGACTCTGGACAGAGGGATACTGTATCAGGAAGTGAACCTGGTGGTGATGAAAGT
GACTCAGCCCGACAGCAACACTTTGACCTGTGAGGTGATGGGACCCACCTCACCCAAGATGAGACTGATC
TTGAAGCAGGAGAATCAGGAGGCCAGGGTCTCCAGGCAGGAGAAAGTGATTCAAGTGCAGGCCCCTGAAG
CAGGGGTGTGGCAATGTCTACTGAGTGAAGGTGAAGAGGTCAAGATGGACTCCAAGATCCAGGTTTTATC
CAAAGGGTTGAATTCCGGCGGCGGCTCCGGAGGCGGTACCGGTGGCGGCGACCTAGCCCCACAGATGCTT
CGAGAACTCCAGGAGACTAATGCGGCGCTGCAAGACGTGAGAGAGCTCTTGCGACAGCAGGTCAAGGAGA
TCACCTTCCTGAAGAATACGGTGATGGAATGTGACGCCTGCGGTCTAGACAGAAACCTGCCTCCACTAGC
ACCTCTGGGCCCACACCCAGAAACGCTGGTGAAAGTAAAAGATGCTGAAGATCAGTTGGGTGCACGAGTG
GGTTACATCGAACTGGATCTCAACAGCGGTAAGATCCTTGAGAGTTTTCGCCCCGAAGAACGTTTTCCAA
TGATGAGCACTTTTAAAGTTCTGCTATGTGGCGCGGTATTATCCCGTATTGACGCCGGGCAAGAGCAACT
CGGTCGCCGCATACACTATTCTCAGAATGACTTGGTTGAGTACTCACCAGTCACAGAAAAGCATCTTACG
GATGGCATGACAGTAAGAGAATTATGCAGTGCTGCCATAACCATGAGTGATAACACTGCGGCCAACTTAC
TTCTGACAACGATCGGAGGACCGAAGGAGCTAACCGCTTTTTTGCACAACATGGGGGATCATGTAACTCG
CCTTGATCGTTGGGAACCGGAGCTGAATGAAGCCATACCAAACGACGAGCGTGACACCACGATGCCTGTA
GCAATGGCAACAACGTTGCGCAAACTATTAACTGGCGAACTACTTACTCTAGCTTCCCGGCAACAATTAA
TAGACTGGATGGAGGCGGATAAAGTTGCAGGACCACTTCTGCGCTCGGCCCTTCCGGCTGGCTGGTTTAT
TGCTGATAAATCTGGAGCCGGTGAGCGTGGGTCTCGCGGTATCATTGCAGCACTGGGGCCAGATGGTAAG
CCCTCCCGTATCGTAGTTATCTACACGACGGGGAGTCAGGCAACTATGGATGAACGAAATAGACAGATCG
CTGAGATAGGTGCCTCACTGATTAAGCATTGGGGCCCTGACTACAAAGACCATGACGGTGATTATAAAGA
TCATGACATCGATTACAAGGATGACGATGACAAGGGCCCTCACCACCACCATCACCACTAATTAATTAAG
GATCCCCCGACCTCGACCTCTGGCTAATAAAGGAAATTTATTTTCATTGCAATAGTGTGTTGGAATTTTT
TGTGTCTCTCACTCGGAAGGACATATGGGAGGGCAAATCATTTGGTCGAGATCCCTCGGAGATCTCTAGC
TAGAGGATCGATCCCCGCCCCGGACGAACTAAACCTGACTACGACATCTCTGCCCCTTCTTCGCGGGGCA
GTGCATGTAATCCCTTCAGTTGGTTGGTACAACTTGCCAACTGGGCCCTGTTCCACATGTGACACGGGGG
GGGACCAAACACAAAGGGGTTCTCTGACTGTAGTTGACATCCTTATAAATGGATGTGCACATTTGCCAAC
ACTGAGTGGCTTTCATCCTGGAGCAGACTTTGCAGTCTGTGGACTGCAACACAACATTGCCTTTATGTGT
AACTCTTGGCTGAAGCTCTTACACCAATGCTGGGGGACATGTACCTCCCAGGGGCCCAGGAAGACTACGG
GAGGCTACACCAACGTCAATCAGAGGGGCCTGTGTAGCTACCGATAAGCGGACCCTCAAGAGGGCATTAG
CAATAGTGTTTATAAGGCCCCCTTGTTAACCCTAAACGGGTAGCATATGCTTCCCGGGTAGTAGTATATA
CTATCCAGACTAACCCTAATTCAATAGCATATGTTACCCAACGGGAAGCATATGCTATCGAATTAGGGTT
AGTAAAAGGGTCCTAAGGAACAGCGATATCTCCCACCCCATGAGCTGTCACGGTTTTATTTACATGGGGT
CAGGATTCCACGAGGGTAGTGAACCATTTTAGTCACAAGGGCAGTGGCTGAAGATCAAGGAGCGGGCAGT
GAACTCTCCTGAATCTTCGCCTGCTTCTTCATTCTCCTTCGTTTAGCTAATAGAATAACTGCTGAGTTGT
GAACAGTAAGGTGTATGTGAGGTGCTCGAAAACAAGGTTTCAGGTGACGCCCCCAGAATAAAATTTGGAC
GGGGGGTTCAGTGGTGGCATTGTGCTATGACACCAATATAACCCTCACAAACCCCTTGGGCAATAAATAC
TAGTGTAGGAATGAAACATTCTGAATATCTTTAACAATAGAAATCCATGGGGTGGGGACAAGCCGTAAAG
ACTGGATGTCCATCTCACACGAATTTATGGCTATGGGCAACACATAATCCTAGTGCAATATGATACTGGG
GTTATTAAGATGTGTCCCAGGCAGGGACCAAGACAGGTGAACCATGTTGTTACACTCTATTTGTAACAAG
GGGAAAGAGAGTGGACGCCGACAGCAGCGGACTCCACTGGTTGTCTCTAACACCCCCGAAAATTAAACGG
GGCTCCACGCCAATGGGGCCCATAAACAAAGACAAGTGGCCACTCTTTTTTTTGAAATTGTGGAGTGGGG
GCACGCGTCAGCCCCCACACGCCGCCCTGCGGTTTTGGACTGTAAAATAAGGGTGTAATAACTTGGCTGA
TTGTAACCCCGCTAACCACTGCGGTCAAACCACTTGCCCACAAAACCACTAATGGCACCCCGGGGAATAC
CTGCATAAGTAGGTGGGCGGGCCAAGATAGGGGCGCGATTGCTGCGATCTGGAGGACAAATTACACACAC
TTGCGCCTGAGCGCCAAGCACAGGGTTGTTGGTCCTCATATTCACGAGGTCGCTGAGAGCACGGTGGGCT
AATGTTGCCATGGGTAGCATATACTACCCAAATATCTGGATAGCATATGCTATCCTAATCTATATCTGGG
TAGCATAGGCTATCCTAATCTATATCTGGGTAGCATATGCTATCCTAATCTATATCTGGGTAGTATATGC
TATCCTAATTTATATCTGGGTAGCATAGGCTATCCTAATCTATATCTGGGTAGCATATGCTATCCTAATC
TATATCTGGGTAGTATATGCTATCCTAATCTGTATCCGGGTAGCATATGCTATCCTAATAGAGATTAGGG
TAGTATATGCTATCCTAATTTATATCTGGGTAGCATATACTACCCAAATATCTGGATAGCATATGCTATC
CTAATCTATATCTGGGTAGCATATGCTATCCTAATCTATATCTGGGTAGCATAGGCTATCCTAATCTATA
TCTGGGTAGCATATGCTATCCTAATCTATATCTGGGTAGTATATGCTATCCTAATTTATATCTGGGTAGC
ATAGGCTATCCTAATCTATATCTGGGTAGCATATGCTATCCTAATCTATATCTGGGTAGTATATGCTATC
CTAATCTGTATCCGGGTAGCATATGCTATCCTCATGATAAGCTGTCAAACATGAGAATTTTCTTGAAGAC
GAAAGGGCCTCGTGATACGCCTATTTTTATAGGTTAATGTCATGATAATAATGGTTTCTTAGACGTCAGG
TGGCACTTTTCGGGGAAATGTGCGCGGAACCCCTATTTGTTTATTTTTCTAAATACATTCAAATATGTAT
CCGCTCATGAGACAATAACCCTGATAAATGCTTCAATAATATTGAAAAAGGAAGAGTATGAGTATTCAAC
ATTTCCGTGTCGCCCTTATTCCCTTTTTTGCGGCATTTTGCCTTCCTGTTTTTGCTCACCCAGAAACGCT
GGTGAAAGTAAAAGATGCTGAAGATCAGTTGGGTGCACGAGTGGGTTACATCGAACTGGATCTCAACAGC
GGTAAGATCCTTGAGAGTTTTCGCCCCGAAGAACGTTTTCCAATGATGAGCACTTTTAAAGTTCTGCTAT
GTGGCGCGGTATTATCCCGTGTTGACGCCGGGCAAGAGCAACTCGGTCGCCGCATACACTATTCTCAGAA
TGACTTGGTTGAGTACTCACCAGTCACAGAAAAGCATCTTACGGATGGCATGACAGTAAGAGAATTATGC
AGTGCTGCCATAACCATGAGTGATAACACTGCGGCCAACTTACTTCTGACAACGATCGGAGGACCGAAGG
AGCTAACCGCTTTTTTGCACAACATGGGGGATCATGTAACTCGCCTTGATCGTTGGGAACCGGAGCTGAA
TGAAGCCATACCAAACGACGAGCGTGACACCACGATGCCTGCAGCAATGGCAACAACGTTGCGCAAACTA
TTAACTGGCGAACTACTTACTCTAGCTTCCCGGCAACAATTAATAGACTGGATGGAGGCGGATAAAGTTG
CAGGACCACTTCTGCGCTCGGCCCTTCCGGCTGGCTGGTTTATTGCTGATAAATCTGGAGCCGGTGAGCG
TGGGTCTCGCGGTATCATTGCAGCACTGGGGCCAGATGGTAAGCCCTCCCGTATCGTAGTTATCTACACG
ACGGGGAGTCAGGCAACTATGGATGAACGAAATAGACAGATCGCTGAGATAGGTGCCTCACTGATTAAGC
ATTGGTAACTGTCAGACCAAGTTTACTCATATATACTTTAGATTGATTTAAAACTTCATTTTTAATTTAA
AAGGATCTAGGTGAAGATCCTTTTTGATAATCTCATGACCAAAATCCCTTAACGTGAGTTTTCGTTCCAC
TGAGCGTCAGACCCCGTAGAAAAGATCAAAGGATCTTCTTGAGATCCTTTTTTTCTGCGCGTAATCTGCT
GCTTGCAAACAAAAAAACCACCGCTACCAGCGGTGGTTTGTTTGCCGGATCAAGAGCTACCAACTCTTTT
TCCGAAGGTAACTGGCTTCAGCAGAGCGCAGATACCAAATACTGTTCTTCTAGTGTAGCCGTAGTTAGGC
CACCACTTCAAGAACTCTGTAGCACCGCCTACATACCTCGCTCTGCTAATCCTGTTACCAGTGGCTGCTG
CCAGTGGCGATAAGTCGTGTCTTACCGGGTTGGACTCAAGACGATAGTTACCGGATAAGGCGCAGCGGTC
GGGCTGAACGGGGGGTTCGTGCACACAGCCCAGCTTGGAGCGAACGACCTACACCGAACTGAGATACCTA
CAGCGTGAGCTATGAGAAAGCGCCACGCTTCCCGAAGGGAGAAAGGCGGACAGGTATCCGGTAAGCGGCA
GGGTCGGAACAGGAGAGCGCACGAGGGAGCTTCCAGGGGGAAACGCCTGGTATCTTTATAGTCCTGTCGG
GTTTCGCCACCTCTGACTTGAGCGTCGATTTTTGTGATGCTCGTCAGGGGGGCGGAGCCTATGGAAAAAC
GCCAGCAACGCGGCCTTTTTACGGTTCCTGGCCTTTTGCTGGCCTTTTGCTCACATGTTCTTTCCTGCGT
TATCCCCTGATTCTGTGGATAACCGTATTACCGCCTTTGAGTGAGCTGATACCGCTCGCCGCAGCCGAAC
GACCGAGCGCAGCGAGTCAGTGAGCGAGGAAGCGGAAGAGCGCCCAATACGCAAACCGCCTCTCCCCGCG
CGTTGGCCGATTCATTAATGCAGCTGGCACGACAGGTTTCCCGACTGGAAAGCGGGCAGTGAGCGCAACG
CAATTAATGTGAGTTAGCTCACTCATTAGGCACCCCAGGCTTTACACTTTATGCTTCCGGCTCGTATGTT
GTGTGGAATTGTGAGCGGATAACAATTTCACACAGGAAACAGCTATGACCATGATTACGCCAAGCTCTAG
CTAGAGGTCGACCAATTCTCATGTTTGACAGCTTATCATCGCAGATCCGGGCAACGTTGTTGCCATTGCT
GCAGGCGCAGAACTGGTAGGTATGGAAGATCTATACATTGAATCAATATTGGCAATTAGCCATATTAGTC
ATTGGTTATATAGCATAAATCAATATTGGCTATTGGCCATTGCATACGTTGTATCTATATCATAATATGT
ACATTTATATTGGCTCATGTCCAATATGACCGCCATGTTGACATTGATTATTGACTAGTTATTAATAGTA
ATCAATTACGGGGTCATTAGTTCATAGCCCATATATGGAGTTCCGCGTTACATAACTTACGGTAAATGGC
CCGCCTGGCTGACCGCCCAACGACCCCCGCCCATTGACGTCAATAATGACGTATGTTCCCATAGTAACGC
CAATAGGGACTTTCCATTGACGTCAATGGGTGGAGTATTTACGGTAAACTGCCCACTTGGCAGTACATCA
AGTGTATCATATGCCAAGTCCGCCCCCTATTGACGTCAATGACGGTAAATGGCCCGCCTGGCATTATGCC
CAGTACATGACCTTACGGGACTTTCCTACTTGGCAGTACATCTACGTATTAGTCATCGCTATTACCATGG
TGATGCGGTTTTGGCAGTACACCAATGGGCGTGGATAGCGGTTTGACTCACGGGGATTTCCAAGTCTCCA
CCCCATTGACGTCAATGGGAGTTTGTTTTGGCACCAAAATCAACGGGACTTTCCAAAATGTCGTAATAAC
CCCGCCCCGTTGACGCAAATGGGCGGTAGGCGTGTACGGTGGGAGGTCTATATAAGCAGAGCTCGTTTAG
TGAACCGTCAGATCCTCACTCTCTTCCGCATCGCTGTCTGCGAGGGCCAGCTGTTGGGCTCGCGGTTGAG
GACAAACTCTTCGCGGTCTTTCCAGTACTCTTGGATCGGAAACCCGTCGGCCTCCGAACGGTACTCCGCC
ACCGAGGGACCTGAGCGAGTCCGCATCGACCGGATCGGAAAACCT
