Features (pLannotate 1.2.2; 21 found; start..end, strand, type, name):
    184..273     +  intron         chimeric intron (fragment): chimera between introns from adenovirus and immunoglobulin heavy chain genes
    292..338     +  CDS            IgH signal sequence (fragment): signal sequence from the mouse immunoglobulin heavy chain variable region
    853..1413    +  CDS            Cd4 (fragment): CD4_RAT - Experimental evidence at protein level: Swiss-Prot protein existence level 1. Integral membrane glycoprotein that plays an essential role in the immune response and serves multiple functions in responses against both external and internal offenses. In T-cells, functions primarily as a coreceptor for MHC class II molecule:peptide complex. The antigens presented by class II peptides are derived from extracellular proteins while class I peptides are derived from cytosolic proteins. Interacts simultaneously with the T-cell receptor (TCR) and the MHC class II presented by antigen presenti
   1450..1617    +  CDS            COMP (fragment): COMP_HUMAN - Experimental evidence at protein level: Swiss-Prot protein existence level 1. May play a role in the structural integrity of cartilage via its interaction with other extracellular matrix proteins such as the collagens and fibronectin. Can mediate the interaction of chondrocytes with the cartilage extracellular matrix through interaction with cell surface integrin receptors. Could play a role in the pathogenesis of osteoarthritis. Potent suppressor of apoptosis in both primary chondrocytes and transformed cells. Suppresses apoptosis by blocking the activation of caspase-3 and by in
   1625..2412    +  CDS            bla(M) (fragment): β-lactamase lacking the signal sequence; bla(M); allows cytosolic expression of β-lactamase
   2419..2484    +  CDS            3xFLAG: three tandem FLAG® epitope tags, followed by an enterokinase cleavage site
   2544..2599    +  polyA_signal   β-globin poly(A) signal: rabbit β-globin polyadenylation signal (Gil and Proudfoot, 1987)
   3113..4794    -  rep_origin     oriP (fragment): Epstein-Barr virus oriP replication origin (Yates et al., 2000)
   4921..5025    +  promoter       AmpR promoter: bla
   5026..5886    +  CDS            AmpR: β-lactamase; bla; confers resistance to ampicillin, carbenicillin, and related antibiotics
   6057..6645    +  rep_origin     ori: high-copy-number ColE1/pMB1/pBR322/pUC origin of replication
   6828..6920    +  CDS            lacI (fragment): lac repressor; lacI; The lac repressor binds to the lac operator to inhibit transcription in E. coli. This inhibition can be relieved by adding lactose or isopropyl-β-D-thiogalactopyranoside (IPTG).
   6933..6954    +  protein_bind   CAP binding site: CAP binding activates transcription in the presence of cAMP. E. coli catabolite activator protein
   6969..6999    +  promoter       lac promoter: promoter for the E. coli lac operon
   7007..7023    +  protein_bind   lac operator: The lac repressor binds to the lac operator to inhibit transcription in E. coli. This inhibition can be relieved by adding lactose or isopropyl-β-D-thiogalactopyranoside (IPTG). lac repressor encoded by lacI
   7093..7109    +  promoter       tet promoter (fragment): E. coli promoter for tetracycline efflux protein gene
   7119..7144    -  CDS            bla(M) (fragment): β-lactamase lacking the signal sequence; bla(M); allows cytosolic expression of β-lactamase
   7318..7697    +  enhancer       CMV enhancer: human cytomegalovirus immediate early enhancer
   7699..7898    +  promoter       CMV promoter: human cytomegalovirus (CMV) immediate early promoter
   7966..8004    +  misc_feature   Ad SA (fragment): adenovirus major late transcript splice acceptor (Friedrich and Soriano, 1991)
   8037..153     -  CDS            PTP (fragment) (across the origin): TERM_ADE02 - Experimental evidence at protein level: Swiss-Prot protein existence level 1. Protein covalently bound to the viral DNA that acts as a primer for viral genomic replication by DNA strand displacement. Assembles on the viral origin of replication in an initiation complex with viral polymerase, DBP, host NFIA and host POU2F1/OCT1. During initiation, the polymerase covalently couples the first dCTP with Ser- 580 of pTP. The terminal protein stimulates the template activity over 20 fold compared to protein-free templates. Neo-synthesized viral genomes are linked to two preterminal prot
>Addgene plasmid #110986 | PF3D7_0713700-COMP-blac-flag-his | addgene full sequence | sequence record 224282 | Addgene NGS Result
CTCGAGAAAGGCGTCTAACCAGTCACAGTCGCAAGGTAGGCTGAGCACCGTGGCGGGCGGCAGCGGGTGG
CGGTCGGGGTTGTTTCTGGCGGAGGTGCTGCTGATGATGTAATTAAAGTAGGCGGTCTTGAGACGGCGGA
TGGTCGAGGTGAGGTGTGGCAGGCTTGAGATCCAGCTGTTGGGGTGAGTACTCCCTCTCAAAAGCGGGCA
TTACTTCTGCGCTAAGATTGTCAGTTTCCAAAAACGAGGAGGATTTGATATTCACCTGGCCCGATCTGGC
CATACACTTGAGTGACAATGACATCCACTTTGCCTTTCTCTCCACAGGTGTCCACTCCCAGGTCCAAGTT
TGCCACCATGGAGTTTCAGACCCAGGTACTCATGTCCCTGCTGCTCTGCATGTCTGGTGCGGCCGCCGAC
ATCATCATCGTGGACAGCAACAAGGACATCCAGGGCTTCGACCCCAACAGCGTGCTGAACCTGGCCGAGA
ACGTGTTCAACATCTTCCTGGACACCAAGACCAACAACGCCGATATCAAGACCGTGTACAGCAGCATCTT
CAGCAACAGCAAAGTGACCATCGACGGCACCTGTAGCAGCATGAAGGAACTGATCAAGGGCAGAAGCCTG
AAGTACCTGGACGAGCTGGGCACCGAGGAATACGTGAACAGCGACGATGTGTTCAACTTCGCCATCTTCG
TGTACACCGTGAACGGCCAGCCCGATATCATCCAGCAGGTCTACAAGAAGCACCCCAACTACATCAGCTA
CATCATCACCTGTAAAGAGAGCGAGCTGTTCGACAACATCGAGGACGCCAAGGACAACAAGAATGTGTTC
CACACCAACCCCGGCGCGCCGTCGACCTCCATCACGGCCTATAAGAGTGAGGGGGAGTCAGCGGAGTTCT
CCTTCCCACTCAACCTTGGAGAGGAAAGCCTGCAGGGAGAGTTGAGATGGAAGGCAGAGAAGGCTCCTTC
TTCCCAGTCCTGGATCACCTTCTCCCTAAAGAACCAAAAGGTGTCTGTGCAGAAGTCTACTAGCAACCCC
AAGTTCCAGCTGTCCGAAACGCTCCCACTCACCCTTCAGATACCCCAGGTCTCCCTTCAGTTTGCTGGTT
CTGGCAACCTGACCCTGACTCTGGACAGAGGGATACTGTATCAGGAAGTGAACCTGGTGGTGATGAAAGT
GACTCAGCCCGACAGCAACACTTTGACCTGTGAGGTGATGGGACCCACCTCACCCAAGATGAGACTGATC
TTGAAGCAGGAGAATCAGGAGGCCAGGGTCTCCAGGCAGGAGAAAGTGATTCAAGTGCAGGCCCCTGAAG
CAGGGGTGTGGCAATGTCTACTGAGTGAAGGTGAAGAGGTCAAGATGGACTCCAAGATCCAGGTTTTATC
CAAAGGGTTGAATTCCGGCGGCGGCTCCGGAGGCGGTACCGGTGGCGGCGACCTAGCCCCACAGATGCTT
CGAGAACTCCAGGAGACTAATGCGGCGCTGCAAGACGTGAGAGAGCTCTTGCGACAGCAGGTCAAGGAGA
TCACCTTCCTGAAGAATACGGTGATGGAATGTGACGCCTGCGGTCTAGACAGAAACCTGCCTCCACTAGC
ACCTCTGGGCCCACACCCAGAAACGCTGGTGAAAGTAAAAGATGCTGAAGATCAGTTGGGTGCACGAGTG
GGTTACATCGAACTGGATCTCAACAGCGGTAAGATCCTTGAGAGTTTTCGCCCCGAAGAACGTTTTCCAA
TGATGAGCACTTTTAAAGTTCTGCTATGTGGCGCGGTATTATCCCGTATTGACGCCGGGCAAGAGCAACT
CGGTCGCCGCATACACTATTCTCAGAATGACTTGGTTGAGTACTCACCAGTCACAGAAAAGCATCTTACG
GATGGCATGACAGTAAGAGAATTATGCAGTGCTGCCATAACCATGAGTGATAACACTGCGGCCAACTTAC
TTCTGACAACGATCGGAGGACCGAAGGAGCTAACCGCTTTTTTGCACAACATGGGGGATCATGTAACTCG
CCTTGATCGTTGGGAACCGGAGCTGAATGAAGCCATACCAAACGACGAGCGTGACACCACGATGCCTGTA
GCAATGGCAACAACGTTGCGCAAACTATTAACTGGCGAACTACTTACTCTAGCTTCCCGGCAACAATTAA
TAGACTGGATGGAGGCGGATAAAGTTGCAGGACCACTTCTGCGCTCGGCCCTTCCGGCTGGCTGGTTTAT
TGCTGATAAATCTGGAGCCGGTGAGCGTGGGTCTCGCGGTATCATTGCAGCACTGGGGCCAGATGGTAAG
CCCTCCCGTATCGTAGTTATCTACACGACGGGGAGTCAGGCAACTATGGATGAACGAAATAGACAGATCG
CTGAGATAGGTGCCTCACTGATTAAGCATTGGGGCCCTGACTACAAAGACCATGACGGTGATTATAAAGA
TCATGACATCGATTACAAGGATGACGATGACAAGGGCCCTCACCACCACCATCACCACTAATAATAAGGA
TCCCCCGACCTCGACCTCTGGCTAATAAAGGAAATTTATTTTCATTGCAATAGTGTGTTGGAATTTTTTG
TGTCTCTCACTCGGAAGGACATATGGGAGGGCAAATCATTTGGTCGAGATCCCTCGGAGATCTCTAGCTA
GAGGATCGATCCCCGCCCCGGACGAACTAAACCTGACTACGACATCTCTGCCCCTTCTTCGCGGGGCAGT
GCATGTAATCCCTTCAGTTGGTTGGTACAACTTGCCAACTGGGCCCTGTTCCACATGTGACACGGGGGGG
GACCAAACACAAAGGGGTTCTCTGACTGTAGTTGACATCCTTATAAATGGATGTGCACATTTGCCAACAC
TGAGTGGCTTTCATCCTGGAGCAGACTTTGCAGTCTGTGGACTGCAACACAACATTGCCTTTATGTGTAA
CTCTTGGCTGAAGCTCTTACACCAATGCTGGGGGACATGTACCTCCCAGGGGCCCAGGAAGACTACGGGA
GGCTACACCAACGTCAATCAGAGGGGCCTGTGTAGCTACCGATAAGCGGACCCTCAAGAGGGCATTAGCA
ATAGTGTTTATAAGGCCCCCTTGTTAACCCTAAACGGGTAGCATATGCTTCCCGGGTAGTAGTATATACT
ATCCAGACTAACCCTAATTCAATAGCATATGTTACCCAACGGGAAGCATATGCTATCGAATTAGGGTTAG
TAAAAGGGTCCTAAGGAACAGCGATATCTCCCACCCCATGAGCTGTCACGGTTTTATTTACATGGGGTCA
GGATTCCACGAGGGTAGTGAACCATTTTAGTCACAAGGGCAGTGGCTGAAGATCAAGGAGCGGGCAGTGA
ACTCTCCTGAATCTTCGCCTGCTTCTTCATTCTCCTTCGTTTAGCTAATAGAATAACTGCTGAGTTGTGA
ACAGTAAGGTGTATGTGAGGTGCTCGAAAACAAGGTTTCAGGTGACGCCCCCAGAATAAAATTTGGACGG
GGGGTTCAGTGGTGGCATTGTGCTATGACACCAATATAACCCTCACAAACCCCTTGGGCAATAAATACTA
GTGTAGGAATGAAACATTCTGAATATCTTTAACAATAGAAATCCATGGGGTGGGGACAAGCCGTAAAGAC
TGGATGTCCATCTCACACGAATTTATGGCTATGGGCAACACATAATCCTAGTGCAATATGATACTGGGGT
TATTAAGATGTGTCCCAGGCAGGGACCAAGACAGGTGAACCATGTTGTTACACTCTATTTGTAACAAGGG
GAAAGAGAGTGGACGCCGACAGCAGCGGACTCCACTGGTTGTCTCTAACACCCCCGAAAATTAAACGGGG
CTCCACGCCAATGGGGCCCATAAACAAAGACAAGTGGCCACTCTTTTTTTTGAAATTGTGGAGTGGGGGC
ACGCGTCAGCCCCCACACGCCGCCCTGCGGTTTTGGACTGTAAAATAAGGGTGTAATAACTTGGCTGATT
GTAACCCCGCTAACCACTGCGGTCAAACCACTTGCCCACAAAACCACTAATGGCACCCCGGGGAATACCT
GCATAAGTAGGTGGGCGGGCCAAGATAGGGGCGCGATTGCTGCGATCTGGAGGACAAATTACACACACTT
GCGCCTGAGCGCCAAGCACAGGGTTGTTGGTCCTCATATTCACGAGGTCGCTGAGAGCACGGTGGGCTAA
TGTTGCCATGGGTAGCATATACTACCCAAATATCTGGATAGCATATGCTATCCTAATCTATATCTGGGTA
GCATAGGCTATCCTAATCTATATCTGGGTAGCATATGCTATCCTAATCTATATCTGGGTAGTATATGCTA
TCCTAATTTATATCTGGGTAGCATAGGCTATCCTAATCTATATCTGGGTAGCATATGCTATCCTAATCTA
TATCTGGGTAGTATATGCTATCCTAATCTGTATCCGGGTAGCATATGCTATCCTAATAGAGATTAGGGTA
GTATATGCTATCCTAATTTATATCTGGGTAGCATATACTACCCAAATATCTGGATAGCATATGCTATCCT
AATCTATATCTGGGTAGCATATGCTATCCTAATCTATATCTGGGTAGCATAGGCTATCCTAATCTATATC
TGGGTAGCATATGCTATCCTAATCTATATCTGGGTAGTATATGCTATCCTAATTTATATCTGGGTAGCAT
AGGCTATCCTAATCTATATCTGGGTAGCATATGCTATCCTAATCTATATCTGGGTAGTATATGCTATCCT
AATCTGTATCCGGGTAGCATATGCTATCCTCATGATAAGCTGTCAAACATGAGAATTTTCTTGAAGACGA
AAGGGCCTCGTGATACGCCTATTTTTATAGGTTAATGTCATGATAATAATGGTTTCTTAGACGTCAGGTG
GCACTTTTCGGGGAAATGTGCGCGGAACCCCTATTTGTTTATTTTTCTAAATACATTCAAATATGTATCC
GCTCATGAGACAATAACCCTGATAAATGCTTCAATAATATTGAAAAAGGAAGAGTATGAGTATTCAACAT
TTCCGTGTCGCCCTTATTCCCTTTTTTGCGGCATTTTGCCTTCCTGTTTTTGCTCACCCAGAAACGCTGG
TGAAAGTAAAAGATGCTGAAGATCAGTTGGGTGCACGAGTGGGTTACATCGAACTGGATCTCAACAGCGG
TAAGATCCTTGAGAGTTTTCGCCCCGAAGAACGTTTTCCAATGATGAGCACTTTTAAAGTTCTGCTATGT
GGCGCGGTATTATCCCGTGTTGACGCCGGGCAAGAGCAACTCGGTCGCCGCATACACTATTCTCAGAATG
ACTTGGTTGAGTACTCACCAGTCACAGAAAAGCATCTTACGGATGGCATGACAGTAAGAGAATTATGCAG
TGCTGCCATAACCATGAGTGATAACACTGCGGCCAACTTACTTCTGACAACGATCGGAGGACCGAAGGAG
CTAACCGCTTTTTTGCACAACATGGGGGATCATGTAACTCGCCTTGATCGTTGGGAACCGGAGCTGAATG
AAGCCATACCAAACGACGAGCGTGACACCACGATGCCTGCAGCAATGGCAACAACGTTGCGCAAACTATT
AACTGGCGAACTACTTACTCTAGCTTCCCGGCAACAATTAATAGACTGGATGGAGGCGGATAAAGTTGCA
GGACCACTTCTGCGCTCGGCCCTTCCGGCTGGCTGGTTTATTGCTGATAAATCTGGAGCCGGTGAGCGTG
GGTCTCGCGGTATCATTGCAGCACTGGGGCCAGATGGTAAGCCCTCCCGTATCGTAGTTATCTACACGAC
GGGGAGTCAGGCAACTATGGATGAACGAAATAGACAGATCGCTGAGATAGGTGCCTCACTGATTAAGCAT
TGGTAACTGTCAGACCAAGTTTACTCATATATACTTTAGATTGATTTAAAACTTCATTTTTAATTTAAAA
GGATCTAGGTGAAGATCCTTTTTGATAATCTCATGACCAAAATCCCTTAACGTGAGTTTTCGTTCCACTG
AGCGTCAGACCCCGTAGAAAAGATCAAAGGATCTTCTTGAGATCCTTTTTTTCTGCGCGTAATCTGCTGC
TTGCAAACAAAAAAACCACCGCTACCAGCGGTGGTTTGTTTGCCGGATCAAGAGCTACCAACTCTTTTTC
CGAAGGTAACTGGCTTCAGCAGAGCGCAGATACCAAATACTGTTCTTCTAGTGTAGCCGTAGTTAGGCCA
CCACTTCAAGAACTCTGTAGCACCGCCTACATACCTCGCTCTGCTAATCCTGTTACCAGTGGCTGCTGCC
AGTGGCGATAAGTCGTGTCTTACCGGGTTGGACTCAAGACGATAGTTACCGGATAAGGCGCAGCGGTCGG
GCTGAACGGGGGGTTCGTGCACACAGCCCAGCTTGGAGCGAACGACCTACACCGAACTGAGATACCTACA
GCGTGAGCTATGAGAAAGCGCCACGCTTCCCGAAGGGAGAAAGGCGGACAGGTATCCGGTAAGCGGCAGG
GTCGGAACAGGAGAGCGCACGAGGGAGCTTCCAGGGGGAAACGCCTGGTATCTTTATAGTCCTGTCGGGT
TTCGCCACCTCTGACTTGAGCGTCGATTTTTGTGATGCTCGTCAGGGGGGCGGAGCCTATGGAAAAACGC
CAGCAACGCGGCCTTTTTACGGTTCCTGGCCTTTTGCTGGCCTTTTGCTCACATGTTCTTTCCTGCGTTA
TCCCCTGATTCTGTGGATAACCGTATTACCGCCTTTGAGTGAGCTGATACCGCTCGCCGCAGCCGAACGA
CCGAGCGCAGCGAGTCAGTGAGCGAGGAAGCGGAAGAGCGCCCAATACGCAAACCGCCTCTCCCCGCGCG
TTGGCCGATTCATTAATGCAGCTGGCACGACAGGTTTCCCGACTGGAAAGCGGGCAGTGAGCGCAACGCA
ATTAATGTGAGTTAGCTCACTCATTAGGCACCCCAGGCTTTACACTTTATGCTTCCGGCTCGTATGTTGT
GTGGAATTGTGAGCGGATAACAATTTCACACAGGAAACAGCTATGACCATGATTACGCCAAGCTCTAGCT
AGAGGTCGACCAATTCTCATGTTTGACAGCTTATCATCGCAGATCCGGGCAACGTTGTTGCCATTGCTGC
AGGCGCAGAACTGGTAGGTATGGAAGATCTATACATTGAATCAATATTGGCAATTAGCCATATTAGTCAT
TGGTTATATAGCATAAATCAATATTGGCTATTGGCCATTGCATACGTTGTATCTATATCATAATATGTAC
ATTTATATTGGCTCATGTCCAATATGACCGCCATGTTGACATTGATTATTGACTAGTTATTAATAGTAAT
CAATTACGGGGTCATTAGTTCATAGCCCATATATGGAGTTCCGCGTTACATAACTTACGGTAAATGGCCC
GCCTGGCTGACCGCCCAACGACCCCCGCCCATTGACGTCAATAATGACGTATGTTCCCATAGTAACGCCA
ATAGGGACTTTCCATTGACGTCAATGGGTGGAGTATTTACGGTAAACTGCCCACTTGGCAGTACATCAAG
TGTATCATATGCCAAGTCCGCCCCCTATTGACGTCAATGACGGTAAATGGCCCGCCTGGCATTATGCCCA
GTACATGACCTTACGGGACTTTCCTACTTGGCAGTACATCTACGTATTAGTCATCGCTATTACCATGGTG
ATGCGGTTTTGGCAGTACACCAATGGGCGTGGATAGCGGTTTGACTCACGGGGATTTCCAAGTCTCCACC
CCATTGACGTCAATGGGAGTTTGTTTTGGCACCAAAATCAACGGGACTTTCCAAAATGTCGTAATAACCC
CGCCCCGTTGACGCAAATGGGCGGTAGGCGTGTACGGTGGGAGGTCTATATAAGCAGAGCTCGTTTAGTG
AACCGTCAGATCCTCACTCTCTTCCGCATCGCTGTCTGCGAGGGCCAGCTGTTGGGCTCGCGGTTGAGGA
CAAACTCTTCGCGGTCTTTCCAGTACTCTTGGATCGGAAACCCGTCGGCCTCCGAACGGTACTCCGCCAC
CGAGGGACCTGAGCGAGTCCGCATCGACCGGATCGGAAAACCT
